Addgene plasmid #19125: shLuc pRRL
Purpose: (Empty Backbone)
Depositing lab: Bob Weinberg. Depositing organization: Whitehead Institute for Biomedical Research. Publication: Growth-inhibitory and tumor- suppressive functions of p53 depend on its repression of CD44 expression. Godar S, Ince TA, Bell GW, Feldser D, Donaher JL, Bergh J, Liu A, Miu K, Watnick RS, Reinhardt F, McAllister SS, Jacks T, Weinberg RA. Cell. 2008 Jul 11. 134(1):62-73. 10.1016/j.cell.2008.06.006 PubMed 18614011.
Backbone
  Vector backbone: pRRL-U6-siluc-cppt-hPGKGFPSIN
  Backbone size (bp): 7247
  Vector type: Mammalian Expression, Lentiviral
Growth in bacteria
  Bacterial resistance: Ampicillin, 100 μg/mL
  Growth temperature: 37°C
  Growth strain: Stbl3
  Growth instructions: Use Stbl3 or HB101 to reduce chance of recombination. Grow at 37C, grows slowly.
  Copy number: High Copy
Gene/Insert
  Gene/Insert name: control shRNA
  Insert size (bp): 60
  Cloning method: Restriction Enzyme; 5′ cloning site AgeI (unknown if destroyed); 3′ cloning site EcoRI (unknown if destroyed)
  Sequencing primers: 5′ EGFP N
Terms and licenses: Academic/Nonprofit Terms; Industry Terms: Not Available to Industry
Depositor comments: Non specific shRNA for control experiments. Subcloned via NdeI-BamHI frm pLKO1.Puro. This insert replaced identical sequence present in pRRL-EGFP and added the shRNA sequence: 5'-CCGGTCCTAAGGTTAAGTCGCCCTCGCTCGAGCGAGGGCGACTTAACCTTAGGTTTTTG-3'
How to cite: shLuc pRRL was a gift from Bob Weinberg (Addgene plasmid # 19125 ; http://n2t.net/addgene:19125 ; RRID:Addgene_19125)
