[The description below was written by a language model from this plasmid's Addgene catalogue record and pLannotate feature annotations shown in this document.]
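Description:
shLuc pRRL is a third-generation, self-inactivating HIV-1-based lentiviral transfer vector built on the pRRL-U6-siluc-cppt-hPGKGFPSIN backbone and used as a non-targeting shRNA control. It is maintained in E. coli through a high-copy ColE1/pUC-type origin with ampicillin selection (AmpR), and the record recommends recombination-deficient strains because of the repeated LTR sequences. The plasmid backbone also carries an f1 origin, an SV40 origin and poly(A) signal, and remnants of a lacZα/lac promoter cloning region flanked by T3 and T7 promoters.

The viral portion begins with a chimeric RSV promoter fused to a truncated 5' LTR, which drives Tat-independent production of genomic RNA in packaging cells. This is followed by the Ψ packaging signal with a partial gag sequence and the Rev response element for Rev-dependent nuclear export. Downstream, a human U6 RNA polymerase III promoter drives a roughly 60 bp short hairpin cassette. The hairpin itself is not annotated in the feature table but would sit between the U6 promoter and the cPPT/CTS element, which aids nuclear import of the preintegration complex. A separate human PGK promoter expresses EGFP, so transduced cells can be identified or sorted by fluorescence rather than drug selection. The ΔU3 3' LTR inactivates LTR promoter activity after integration.

According to the depositor, the U6-hairpin segment was subcloned from a pLKO.1-puro construct into pRRL-EGFP and encodes a non-specific shRNA for control experiments. The name suggests a luciferase-directed hairpin, and the catalogue "empty backbone" label reflects this control role. It serves as the matched negative control alongside gene-specific knockdown vectors in mammalian cells.
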