Features (pLannotate 1.2.2; 25 found; start..end, strand, type, name):
      1..227     +  promoter       RSV promoter: Rous sarcoma virus enhancer/promoter
    228..408     +  LTR            5' LTR (truncated): truncated 5' long terminal repeat (LTR) from HIV-1
    455..580     +  misc_feature   HIV-1 Ψ: packaging signal of human immunodeficiency virus type 1
    564..927     +  CDS            HIV-1 gag (fragment): gag protein from human immunodeficiency virus 1; gag
   1073..1306    +  misc_feature   RRE: The Rev response element (RRE) of HIV-1 allows for Rev-dependent mRNA export from the nucleus to the cytoplasm.
   1683..1783    +  CDS            Rev (fragment): human immunodeficiency virus 1 (HIV-1) Rev protein; rev; enhances nuclear export of unspliced and incompletely spliced viral mRNAs
   1833..2073    +  promoter       U6 promoter: RNA polymerase III promoter for human U6 snRNA
   2179..2296    +  misc_feature   cPPT/CTS: central polypurine tract and central termination sequence of HIV-1
   2345..2855    +  promoter       hPGK promoter: human phosphoglycerate kinase 1 promoter
   2877..3596    +  CDS            EGFP: the original enhanced GFP (Yang et al., 1996) mammalian codon-optimized
   3634..3702    +  CDS            nef (fragment): NEF_HV1Z2 - Experimental evidence at protein level: Swiss-Prot protein existence level 1. Extracellular Nef protein targets CD4(+) T-lymphocytes for apoptosis by interacting with CXCR4 surface receptors. From Human immunodeficiency virus type 1 group M subtype D (isolate Z2/CDC-Z34) (HIV-1).
   3704..3937    +  LTR            3' LTR (ΔU3): self-inactivating 3' long terminal repeat (LTR) from HIV-1
   4009..4130    +  polyA_signal   SV40 poly(A) signal: SV40 polyadenylation signal
   4170..4305    +  rep_origin     SV40 ori: SV40 origin of replication
   4326..4344    -  promoter       T7 promoter: promoter for bacteriophage T7 RNA polymerase
   4352..4507    +  CDS            lacZα (fragment): LacZα fragment of β-galactosidase; lacZ fragment
   4512..4940    +  rep_origin     f1 ori (sequence partly withheld): f1 bacteriophage origin of replication; arrow indicates direction of (+) strand synthesis
   4993..5097    +  promoter       AmpR promoter: bla
   5098..5958    +  CDS            AmpR: β-lactamase; bla; confers resistance to ampicillin, carbenicillin, and related antibiotics
   6129..6717    +  rep_origin     ori: high-copy-number ColE1/pMB1/pBR322/pUC origin of replication
   6900..6992    +  CDS            lacI (fragment): lac repressor; lacI; The lac repressor binds to the lac operator to inhibit transcription in E. coli. This inhibition can be relieved by adding lactose or isopropyl-β-D-thiogalactopyranoside (IPTG).
   7005..7026    +  protein_bind   CAP binding site: CAP binding activates transcription in the presence of cAMP. E. coli catabolite activator protein
   7041..7071    +  promoter       lac promoter: promoter for the E. coli lac operon
   7079..7095    +  protein_bind   lac operator: The lac repressor binds to the lac operator to inhibit transcription in E. coli. This inhibition can be relieved by adding lactose or isopropyl-β-D-thiogalactopyranoside (IPTG). lac repressor encoded by lacI
   7140..7158    +  promoter       T3 promoter: promoter for bacteriophage T3 RNA polymerase
>Addgene plasmid #19125 | shLuc pRRL | addgene full sequence | sequence record 256650 | Addgene NGS Result
TGTAGTCTTATGCAATACTCTTGTAGTCTTGCAACATGGTAACGATGAGTTAGCAACATGCCTTACAAGG
AGAGAAAAAGCACCGTGCATGCCGATTGGTGGAAGTAAGGTGGTACGATCGTGCCTTATTAGGAAGGCAA
CAGACGGGTCTGACATGGATTGGACGAACCACTGAATTGCCGCATTGCAGAGATATTGTATTTAAGTGCC
TAGCTCGATACATAAACGGGTCTCTCTGGTTAGACCAGATCTGAGCCTGGGAGCTCTCTGGCTAACTAGG
GAACCCACTGCTTAAGCCTCAATAAAGCTTGCCTTGAGTGCTTCAAGTAGTGTGTGCCCGTCTGTTGTGT
GACTCTGGTAACTAGAGATCCCTCAGACCCTTTTAGTCAGTGTGGAAAATCTCTAGCAGTGGCGCCCGAA
CAGGGACTTGAAAGCGAAAGGGAAACCAGAGGAGCTCTCTCGACGCAGGACTCGGCTTGCTGAAGCGCGC
ACGGCAAGAGGCGAGGGGCGGCGACTGGTGAGTACGCCAAAAATTTTGACTAGCGGAGGCTAGAAGGAGA
GAGATGGGTGCGAGAGCGTCAGTATTAAGCGGGGGAGAATTAGATCGCGATGGGAAAAAATTCGGTTAAG
GCCAGGGGGAAAGAAAAAATATAAATTAAAACATATAGTATGGGCAAGCAGGGAGCTAGAACGATTCGCA
GTTAATCCTGGCCTGTTAGAAACATCAGAAGGCTGTAGACAAATACTGGGACAGCTACAACCATCCCTTC
AGACAGGATCAGAAGAACTTAGATCATTATATAATACAGTAGCAACCCTCTATTGTGTGCATCAAAGGAT
AGAGATAAAAGACACCAAGGAAGCTTTAGACAAGATAGAGGAAGAGCAAAACAAAAGTAAGACCACCGCA
CAGCAAGCGGCCGCTGATCTTCAGACCTGGAGGAGGAGATATGAGGGACAATTGGAGAAGTGAATTATAT
AAATATAAAGTAGTAAAAATTGAACCATTAGGAGTAGCACCCACCAAGGCAAAGAGAAGAGTGGTGCAGA
GAGAAAAAAGAGCAGTGGGAATAGGAGCTTTGTTCCTTGGGTTCTTGGGAGCAGCAGGAAGCACTATGGG
CGCAGCGTCAATGACGCTGACGGTACAGGCCAGACAATTATTGTCTGGTATAGTGCAGCAGCAGAACAAT
TTGCTGAGGGCTATTGAGGCGCAACAGCATCTGTTGCAACTCACAGTCTGGGGCATCAAGCAGCTCCAGG
CAAGAATCCTGGCTGTGGAAAGATACCTAAAGGATCAACAGCTCCTGGGGATTTGGGGTTGCTCTGGAAA
ACTCATTTGCACCACTGCTGTGCCTTGGAATGCTAGTTGGAGTAATAAATCTCTGGAACAGATTTGGAAT
CACACGACCTGGATGGAGTGGGACAGAGAAATTAACAATTACACAAGCTTAATACACTCCTTAATTGAAG
AATCGCAAAACCAGCAAGAAAAGAATGAACAAGAATTATTGGAATTAGATAAATGGGCAAGTTTGTGGAA
TTGGTTTAACATAACAAATTGGCTGTGGTATATAAAATTATTCATAATGATAGTAGGAGGCTTGGTAGGT
TTAAGAATAGTTTTTGCTGTACTTTCTATAGTGAATAGAGTTAGGCAGGGATATTCACCATTATCGTTTC
AGACCCACCTCCCAACCCCGAGGGGACCCGACAGGCCCGAAGGAATAGAAGAAGAAGGTGGAGAGAGAGA
CAGAGACAGATCCATTCGATTAGTGAACGGATCTCGACGGTATCGATCACGAGACTAGCCTCGAGCGGCC
GCCCCCTTCACCGAGGGCCTATTTCCCATGATTCCTTCATATTTGCATATACGATACAAGGCTGTTAGAG
AGATAATTGGAATTAATTTGACTGTAAACACAAAGATATTAGTACAAAATACGTGACGTAGAAAGTAATA
ATTTCTTGGGTAGTTTGCAGTTTTAAAATTATGTTTTAAAATGGACTATCATATGCTTACCGTAACTTGA
AAGTATTTCGATTTCTTGGCTTTATATATCTTGTGGAAAGGACGAAACACCGGTCCTAAGGTTAAGTCGC
CCTCGCTCGAGCGAGGGCGACTTAACCTTAGGTTTTTGAATTCTCGACCTCGAGACAAATGGCAGTATTC
ATCCACAATTTTAAAAGAAAAGGGGGGATTGGGGGGTACAGTGCAGGGGAAAGAATAGTAGACATAATAG
CAACAGACATACAAACTAAAGAATTACAAAAACAAATTACAAAAATTCAAAATTTTCGGGTTTATTACAG
GGACAGCAGAGATCCACTTTGGCCGCGGCTCGAGGGGGTTGGGGTTGCGCCTTTTCCAAGGCAGCCCTGG
GTTTGCGCAGGGACGCGGCTGCTCTGGGCGTGGTTCCGGGAAACGCAGCGGCGCCGACCCTGGGTCTCGC
ACATTCTTCACGTCCGTTCGCAGCGTCACCCGGATCTTCGCCGCTACCCTTGTGGGCCCCCCGGCGACGC
TTCCTGCTCCGCCCCTAAGTCGGGAAGGTTCCTTGCGGTTCGCGGCGTGCCGGACGTGACAAACGGAAGC
CGCACGTCTCACTAGTACCCTCGCAGACGGACAGCGCCAGGGAGCAATGGCAGCGCGCCGACCGCGATGG
GCTGTGGCCAATAGCGGCTGCTCAGCAGGGCGCGCCGAGAGCAGCGGCCGGGAAGGGGCGGTGCGGGAGG
CGGGGTGTGGGGCGGTAGTGTGGGCCCTGTTCCTGCCCGCGCGGTGTTCCGCATTCTGCAAGCCTCCGGA
GCGCACGTCGGCAGTCGGCTCCCTCGTTGACCGAATCACCGACCTCTCTCCCCAGGGGGATCCACCGGTC
GCCACCATGGTGAGCAAGGGCGAGGAGCTGTTCACCGGGGTGGTGCCCATCCTGGTCGAGCTGGACGGCG
ACGTAAACGGCCACAAGTTCAGCGTGTCCGGCGAGGGCGAGGGCGATGCCACCTACGGCAAGCTGACCCT
GAAGTTCATCTGCACCACCGGCAAGCTGCCCGTGCCCTGGCCCACCCTCGTGACCACCCTGACCTACGGC
GTGCAGTGCTTCAGCCGCTACCCCGACCACATGAAGCAGCACGACTTCTTCAAGTCCGCCATGCCCGAAG
GCTACGTCCAGGAGCGCACCATCTTCTTCAAGGACGACGGCAACTACAAGACCCGCGCCGAGGTGAAGTT
CGAGGGCGACACCCTGGTGAACCGCATCGAGCTGAAGGGCATCGACTTCAAGGAGGACGGCAACATCCTG
GGGCACAAGCTGGAGTACAACTACAACAGCCACAACGTCTATATCATGGCCGACAAGCAGAAGAACGGCA
TCAAGGTGAACTTCAAGATCCGCCACAACATCGAGGACGGCAGCGTGCAGCTCGCCGACCACTACCAGCA
GAACACCCCCATCGGCGACGGCCCCGTGCTGCTGCCCGACAACCACTACCTGAGCACCCAGTCCGCCCTG
AGCAAAGACCCCAACGAGAAGCGCGATCACATGGTCCTGCTGGAGTTCGTGACCGCCGCCGGGATCACTC
TCGGCATGGACGAGCTGTACAAGTAAAGCGGCCGCGTCGACGGGCCCGCGGAATTCGAGCTCGGTACCTT
TAAGACCAATGACTTACAAGGCAGCTGTAGATCTTAGCCACTTTTTAAAAGAAAAGGGGGGACTGGAAGG
GCTAATTCACTCCCAACGAAGACAAGATCTGCTTTTTGCTTGTACTGGGTCTCTCTGGTTAGACCAGATC
TGAGCCTGGGAGCTCTCTGGCTAACTAGGGAACCCACTGCTTAAGCCTCAATAAAGCTTGCCTTGAGTGC
TTCAAGTAGTGTGTGCCCGTCTGTTGTGTGACTCTGGTAACTAGAGATCCCTCAGACCCTTTTAGTCAGT
GTGGAAAATCTCTAGCAGTAGTAGTTCATGTCATCTTATTATTCAGTATTTATAACTTGCAAAGAAATGA
ATATCAGAGAGTGAGAGGAACTTGTTTATTGCAGCTTATAATGGTTACAAATAAAGCAATAGCATCACAA
ATTTCACAAATAAAGCATTTTTTTCACTGCATTCTAGTTGTGGTTTGTCCAAACTCATCAATGTATCTTA
TCATGTCTGGCTCTAGCTATCCCGCCCCTAACTCCGCCCATCCCGCCCCTAACTCCGCCCAGTTCCGCCC
ATTCTCCGCCCCATGGCTGACTAATTTTTTTTATTTATGCAGAGGCCGAGGCCGCCTCGGCCTCTGAGCT
ATTCCAGAAGTAGTGAGGAGGCTTTTTTGGAGGCCTAGGGACGTACCCAATTCGCCCTATAGTGAGTCGT
ATTACGCGCGCTCACTGGCCGTCGTTTTACAACGTCGTGACTGGGAAAACCCTGGCGTTACCCAACTTAA
TCGCCTTGCAGCACATCCCCCTTTCGCCAGCTGGCGTAATAGCGAAGAGGCCCGCACCGATCGCCCTTCC
CAACAGTTGCGCAGCCTGAATGGCGAATGGG
[124 nt withheld, positions 4512-4635]
C
[91 nt withheld, positions 4637-4727]
A
[49 nt withheld, positions 4729-4777]
CCTTTGACGTTGGAGTCCACGTTCTTT
[37 nt withheld, positions 4805-4841]
ACCCTATCTCGGTCTATTCTTTTGATTTATAAGGGATTTTGCCGATTTCGGCCTATTGGTTAAAAAATGA
GCTGATTTAACAAAAATTTAACGCGAATTTTAACAAAATATTAACGCTTACAATTTAGGTGGCACTTTTC
GGGGAAATGTGCGCGGAACCCCTATTTGTTTATTTTTCTAAATACATTCAAATATGTATCCGCTCATGAG
ACAATAACCCTGATAAATGCTTCAATAATATTGAAAAAGGAAGAGTATGAGTATTCAACATTTCCGTGTC
GCCCTTATTCCCTTTTTTGCGGCATTTTGCCTTCCTGTTTTTGCTCACCCAGAAACGCTGGTGAAAGTAA
AAGATGCTGAAGATCAGTTGGGTGCACGAGTGGGTTACATCGAACTGGATCTCAACAGCGGTAAGATCCT
TGAGAGTTTTCGCCCCGAAGAACGTTTTCCAATGATGAGCACTTTTAAAGTTCTGCTATGTGGCGCGGTA
TTATCCCGTATTGACGCCGGGCAAGAGCAACTCGGTCGCCGCATACACTATTCTCAGAATGACTTGGTTG
AGTACTCACCAGTCACAGAAAAGCATCTTACGGATGGCATGACAGTAAGAGAATTATGCAGTGCTGCCAT
AACCATGAGTGATAACACTGCGGCCAACTTACTTCTGACAACGATCGGAGGACCGAAGGAGCTAACCGCT
TTTTTGCACAACATGGGGGATCATGTAACTCGCCTTGATCGTTGGGAACCGGAGCTGAATGAAGCCATAC
CAAACGACGAGCGTGACACCACGATGCCTGTAGCAATGGCAACAACGTTGCGCAAACTATTAACTGGCGA
ACTACTTACTCTAGCTTCCCGGCAACAATTAATAGACTGGATGGAGGCGGATAAAGTTGCAGGACCACTT
CTGCGCTCGGCCCTTCCGGCTGGCTGGTTTATTGCTGATAAATCTGGAGCCGGTGAGCGTGGGTCTCGCG
GTATCATTGCAGCACTGGGGCCAGATGGTAAGCCCTCCCGTATCGTAGTTATCTACACGACGGGGAGTCA
GGCAACTATGGATGAACGAAATAGACAGATCGCTGAGATAGGTGCCTCACTGATTAAGCATTGGTAACTG
TCAGACCAAGTTTACTCATATATACTTTAGATTGATTTAAAACTTCATTTTTAATTTAAAAGGATCTAGG
TGAAGATCCTTTTTGATAATCTCATGACCAAAATCCCTTAACGTGAGTTTTCGTTCCACTGAGCGTCAGA
CCCCGTAGAAAAGATCAAAGGATCTTCTTGAGATCCTTTTTTTCTGCGCGTAATCTGCTGCTTGCAAACA
AAAAAACCACCGCTACCAGCGGTGGTTTGTTTGCCGGATCAAGAGCTACCAACTCTTTTTCCGAAGGTAA
CTGGCTTCAGCAGAGCGCAGATACCAAATACTGTTCTTCTAGTGTAGCCGTAGTTAGGCCACCACTTCAA
GAACTCTGTAGCACCGCCTACATACCTCGCTCTGCTAATCCTGTTACCAGTGGCTGCTGCCAGTGGCGAT
AAGTCGTGTCTTACCGGGTTGGACTCAAGACGATAGTTACCGGATAAGGCGCAGCGGTCGGGCTGAACGG
GGGGTTCGTGCACACAGCCCAGCTTGGAGCGAACGACCTACACCGAACTGAGATACCTACAGCGTGAGCT
ATGAGAAAGCGCCACGCTTCCCGAAGGGAGAAAGGCGGACAGGTATCCGGTAAGCGGCAGGGTCGGAACA
GGAGAGCGCACGAGGGAGCTTCCAGGGGGAAACGCCTGGTATCTTTATAGTCCTGTCGGGTTTCGCCACC
TCTGACTTGAGCGTCGATTTTTGTGATGCTCGTCAGGGGGGCGGAGCCTATGGAAAAACGCCAGCAACGC
GGCCTTTTTACGGTTCCTGGCCTTTTGCTGGCCTTTTGCTCACATGTTCTTTCCTGCGTTATCCCCTGAT
TCTGTGGATAACCGTATTACCGCCTTTGAGTGAGCTGATACCGCTCGCCGCAGCCGAACGACCGAGCGCA
GCGAGTCAGTGAGCGAGGAAGCGGAAGAGCGCCCAATACGCAAACCGCCTCTCCCCGCGCGTTGGCCGAT
TCATTAATGCAGCTGGCACGACAGGTTTCCCGACTGGAAAGCGGGCAGTGAGCGCAACGCAATTAATGTG
AGTTAGCTCACTCATTAGGCACCCCAGGCTTTACACTTTATGCTTCCGGCTCGTATGTTGTGTGGAATTG
TGAGCGGATAACAATTTCACACAGGAAACAGCTATGACCATGATTACGCCAAGCGCGCAATTAACCCTCA
CTAAAGGGAACAAAAGCTGGAGCTGCAAGCTTAA
