>Addgene plasmid #19125 | shLuc pRRL | addgene partial sequence | sequence record 24903 | 19125 with EGFP-N
CACCGGTAAGCTCTCGCCCTTGCTACCATGGTGGCGACCGGTGGATCCCCCTGGGGAGAGAGGTCGGTGA
TTCGGTCAACGAGGGAGCCGACTGCCGACGTGCGCTCCGGAGGCTTGCAGAATGCGGAACACCGCGCGGG
CAGGAACAGGGCCCACACTACCGCCCCACACCCCGCCTCCCGCACCGCCCCTTCCCGGCCGCTGCTCTCG
GCGCGCCCTGCTGAGCAGCCGCTATTGGCCACAGCCCATCGCGGTCGGCGCGCTGCCATTGCTCCCTGGC
GCTGTCCGTCTGCGAGGGTACTAGTGAGACGTGCGGCTTCCGTTTGTCACGTCCGGCACGCCGCGAACCG
CAAGGAACCTTCCCGACTTAGGGGCGGAGCAGGAAGCGTCGCCGGGGGGCCCACAAGGGTAGCGGCGAAG
ATCCGGGTGACGCTGCGAACGGACGTGAAGAATGTGCGAGACCCAGGGTCGGCGCCGCTGCGTTTCCCGG
AACCACGCCCAGAGCAGCCGCGTCCCTGCGCAAACCCAGGGCTGCCTTGGAAAAGGCGCAACCCCAACCC
CCTCGAGCCGCGGCCAAAGTGGATCTCTGCTGTCCCTGTAATAAACCCGAAAATTTTGAATTTTTGTAAT
TTGTTTTTGTAATTCTTTAGTTTGTATGTCTGTTGCTATTATGTCTACTATTCTTTCCCCTGCACTGTAC
CCCCCAATCCCCCCTTTTCTTTTAAAATTGTGGATGAATACTGCCATTTGTCTCGAGGTCGAGAATTCAA
AACTNAAANGGNTTTAA
